Addgene plasmid #8856: pPS808
Purpose: (Empty Backbone)
Depositing lab: Pamela Silver. Depositing organization: Dana-Farber Cancer Institute.
Backbone
  Vector backbone: pPS293
  Backbone size (bp): 5200
  Vector type: Yeast Expression
  Selectable markers: URA3
Growth in bacteria
  Bacterial resistance: Ampicillin, 100 μg/mL
  Growth temperature: 37°C
  Growth strain: DH5alpha
  Copy number: High Copy
Gene/Insert
  Gene/Insert name: None (alt name: pCGF-1A)
  Tag / fusion protein: GFP (N terminal on backbone)
  Cloning method: Restriction Enzyme
  Sequencing primers: 5′ M13R
Terms and licenses: Academic/Nonprofit Terms; Industry Terms: Not Available to Industry
Depositor comments: GAL1 promoter, 2 micron plasmid. See author's map.
How to cite: pPS808 was a gift from Pamela Silver (Addgene plasmid # 8856 ; http://n2t.net/addgene:8856 ; RRID:Addgene_8856)
