[The description below was written by a language model from this plasmid's Addgene catalogue record.]
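Description:
pPS808, also recorded under the alternative name pCGF-1A, is an empty yeast expression backbone derived from pPS293, with a listed backbone size of about 5.2 kb. It is a yeast–E. coli shuttle vector. In bacteria it is maintained as a high-copy plasmid under ampicillin selection. In yeast it carries the URA3 auxotrophic marker, which allows selection in ura3 strains on medium lacking uracil. The depositor notes that it is a 2 micron plasmid, and this origin typically supports multicopy episomal maintenance in Saccharomyces cerevisiae.

The plasmid carries no insert. Its function comes from the backbone, which according to the depositor's comments contains a GAL1 promoter, together with a GFP coding sequence positioned to give an N-terminal tag. A gene of interest cloned by restriction enzyme methods downstream of and in frame with GFP would therefore be expressed as a GFP fusion. The GAL1 promoter is induced by galactose and repressed by glucose, so expression of the fusion can be switched on or off through the choice of carbon source.

This combination of inducible, multicopy expression and a fluorescent tag suits the vector to visualising protein localisation in living yeast, although the record states no purpose beyond "empty backbone". The record gives no feature table, and it does not describe the cloning sites, the terminator or the GFP variant. It refers instead to the author's map for those details.
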