>Addgene plasmid #8856 | pPS808 | addgene partial sequence | sequence record 17418 | 8856 with GFP-F
GGATGACTATACAAAGGATCCACTAGTTCTAGAGTCGACCTGCAGGCATGCAAGCTTGGCACTGGCCGTC
GTTTTACAACGTCGTGACTGGGAAAACCCTGGCGTTACCCAACTTAATCGCCTTGCAGCACATCCCCCTT
TCGCCAGCTGGCGTAATAGCGAAGAGGCCCGCACCGATCGCCCTTCCCAACAGTTGCGCAGCCTGAATGG
CGAATGGCGCCTGATGCGGTATTTTCTCCTTACGCATCTGTGCGGTATTTCACACCGCATAGGGTAATAA
CTGATATAATTAAATTGAAGCTCTAATTTGTGAGTTTAGTATACATGCATTTACTTATAATACAGTTTTT
TAGTTTTGCTGGCCGCATCTTCTCAAATATGCTTCCCAGCCTGCTTTTCTGTAACGTTCACCCTCTACCT
TAGCATCCCTTCCCTTTGCAAATAGTCCTCTTCCAACAATAATAATGTCAGATCCTGTAGAGACCACATC
ATCCACGGTTCTATACTGTTGACCCAATGCGTCTCCCTTGTCATCTAAACCCACACCGGGTGTCATAATC
AACCAATCGTAACCTTCATCTCTTCCACCCATGTCTCTTTGAGCAATAAAGCCGATAACAAAATCTTTGT
CGCTCTTCGCAATGTCAACAGTACCCTTAGTATATTCTCCAGTAGATAGGGAGCCCTTGCATGACAATTC
TGCTAACAT
